>Addgene plasmid #103987 | pEB1-mVenus JBC | addgene full sequence | sequence record 200408 | Addgene NGS Result
GTCTAAGAAACCATTATTATCATGACATTAACCTATAAAAATAGGCGTATCACGAGGCCCTTTCGTCTTC
ACCACAGCTAACACCACGTCGTCCCTATCTGCTGCCCTAGGTCTATGAGTGGTTGCTGGATAACTTTACG
GGCATGCATAAGGCTCGTATGATATATTCAGGGAGACCACAACGGTTTCCCTCTACAAATAATTTTGTTT
AACTTTTCTAGATTTAAGAAGGAGATATACATATGAGTAAAGGAGAAGAACTTTTCACTGGAGTTGTCCC
AATTCTTGTTGAATTAGATGGTGATGTTAATGGGCACAAATTTTCTGTCAGTGGAGAGGGTGAAGGTGAT
GCAACATACGGAAAACTTACCCTTAAATTGATTTGCACTACTGGAAAACTACCTGTTCCATGGCCAACAC
TTGTCACTACTTTGGGTTATGGTCTGCAATGCTTTGCGAGATACCCAGATCATATGAAACAGCATGACTT
TTTCAAGAGTGCCATGCCCGAAGGTTATGTACAGGAAAGAACTATATTTTTCAAAGATGACGGGAACTAC
AAGACACGTGCTGAAGTCAAGTTTGAAGGTGATACCCTTGTTAATAGAATCGAGTTAAAAGGTATTGATT
TTAAAGAAGATGGAAACATTCTTGGACACAAATTGGAATACAACTATAACTCACACAATGTATACATCAC
GGCAGACAAACAAAAGAATGGAATCAAAGCGAACTTCAAAATTAGACACAACATTGAAGATGGAGGTGTT
CAACTAGCAGACCATTATCAACAAAATACTCCAATTGGCGATGGCCCTGTCCTTTTACCAGACAACCATT
ACCTGTCCTACCAATCTAAGCTTTCGAAAGATCCCAACGAAAAGAGAGACCACATGGTCCTTCTTGAGTT
TGTAACAGCTGCTGGGATTACACATGGCATGGATGAACTATACAAATAAATGTCCAGACCTGCAGGCATG
CAAGCTCTAGAGGCATCAAATAAAACGAAAGGCTCAGTCGAAAGACTGGGCCTTTCGTTTTATCTGTTGT
TTGTCGGTGAACGCTCTCCTGAGTAGGACAAATCCGCCGCCCTAGACCTAGGGTACGGGTTTTGCTGCCC
GCAAACGGGCTGTTCTGGTGTTGCTAGTTTGTTATCAGAATCGCAGATCCGGCTTCAGCCGGTTTGCCGG
CTGAAAGCGCTATTTCTTCCAGAATTGCCATGATTTTTTCCCCACGGGAGGCGTCACTGGCTCCCGTGTT
GTCGGCAGCTTTGATTCGATAAGCAGCATCGCCTGTTTCAGGCTGTCTATGTGTGACTGTTGAGCTGTAA
CAAGTTGTCTCAGGTGTTCAATTTCATGTTCTAGTTGCTTTGTTTTACTGGTTTCACCTGTTCTATTAGG
TGTTACATGCTGTTCATCTGTTACATTGTCGATCTGTTCATGGTGAACAGCTTTGAATGCACCAAAAACT
CGTAAAAGCTCTGATGTATCTATCTTTTTTACACCGTTTTCATCTGTGCATATGGACAGTTTTCCCTTTG
ATATGTAACGGTGAACAGTTGTTCTACTTTTGTTTGTTAGTCTTGATGCTTCACTGATAGATACAAGAGC
CATAAGAACCTCAGATCCTTCCGTATTTAGCCAGTATGTTCTCTAGTGTGGTTCGTTGTTTTTGCGTGAG
CCATGAGAACGAACCATTGAGATCATACTTACTTTGCATGTCACTCAAAAATTTTGCCTCAAAACTGGTG
AGCTGAATTTTTGCAGTTAAAGCATCGTGTAGTGTTTTTCTTAGTCCGTTATGTAGGTAGGAATCTGATG
TAATGGTTGTTGGTATTTTGTCACCATTCATTTTTATCTGGTTGTTCTCAAGTTCGGTTACGAGATCCAT
TTGTCTATCTAGTTCAACTTGGAAAATCAACGTATCAGTCGGGCGGCCTCGCTTATCAACCACCAATTTC
ATATTGCTGTAAGTGTTTAAATCTTTACTTATTGGTTTCAAAACCCATTGGTTAAGCCTTTTAAACTCAT
GGTAGTTATTTTCAAGCATTAACATGAACTTAAATTCATCAAGGCTAATCTCTATATTTGCCTTGTGAGT
TTTCTTTTGTGTTAGTTCTTTTAATAACCACTCATAAATCCTCATAGAGTATTTGTTTTCAAAAGACTTA
ACATGTTCCAGATTATATTTTATGAATTTTTTTAACTGGAAAAGATAAGGCAATATCTCTTCACTAAAAA
CTAATTCTAATTTTTCGCTTGAGAACTTGGCATAGTTTGTCCACTGGAAAATCTCAAAGCCTTTAACCAA
AGGATTCCTGATTTCCACAGTTCTCGTCATCAGCTCTCTGGTTGCTTTAGCTAATACACCATAAGCATTT
TCCCTACTGATGTTCATCATCTGAGCGTATTGGTTATAAGTGAACGATACCGTCCGTTCTTTCCTTGTAG
GGTTTTCAATCGTGGGGTTGAGTAGTGCCACACAGCATAAAATTAGCTTGGTTTCATGCTCCGTTAAGTC
ATAGCGACTAATCGCTAGTTCATTTGCTTTGAAAACAACTAATTCAGACATACATCTCAATTGGTCTAGG
TGATTTTAATCACTATACCAATTGAGATGGGCTAGTCAATGATAATTACTAGTCCTTTTCCTTTGAGTTG
TGGGTATCTGTAAATTCTGCTAGACCTTTGCTGGAAAACTTGTAAATTCTGCTAGACCCTCTGTAAATTC
CGCTAGACCTTTGTGTGTTTTTTTTGTTTATATTCAAGTGGTTATAATTTATAGAATAAAGAAAGAATAA
AAAAAGATAAAAAGAATAGATCCCAGCCCTGTGTATAACTCACTACTTTAGTCAGTTCCGCAGTATTACA
AAAGGATGTCGCAAACGCTGTTTGCTCCTCTACAAAACAGACCTTAAAACCCTAAAGGCTTAAGTAGCAC
CCTCGCAAGCTCGGGCAAATCGCTGAATATTCCTTTTGTCTCCGACCATCAGGCACCTGAGTCGCTGTCT
TTTTCGTGACATTCAGTTCGCTGCGCTCACGGCTCTGGCAGTGAATGGGGGTAAATGGCACTACAGGCGC
CTTTTATGGATTCATGCAAGGAAACTACCCATAATACAAGAAAAGCCCGTCACGGGCTTCTCAGGGCGTT
TTATGGCGGGTCTGCTATGTGGTGCTATCTGACTTTTTGCTGTTCAGCAGTTCCTGCCCTCTGATTTTCC
AGTCTGACCACTTCGGATTATCCCGTGACAGGTCATTCAGACTGGCTAATGCACCCAGTAAGGCAGCGGT
ATCATCAACAGGCTTACCCGTCTTACTGTCCCTAGTGCTTGGATTCTCACCAATAAAAAACGCCCGGCGG
CAACCGAGCGTTCTGAACAAATCCAGATGGAGTTCTGAGGTCATTACTGGATCTATCAACAGGAGTCCAA
GCGAGCTCTCGAACCCCAGAGTCCCGCTCAGAAGAACTCGTCAAGAAGGCGATAGAAGGCGATGCGCTGC
GAATCGGGAGCGGCGATACCGTAAAGCACGAGGAAGCGGTCAGCCCATTCGCCGCCAAGCTCTTCAGCAA
TATCACGGGTAGCCAACGCTATGTCCTGATAGCGGTCCGCCACACCCAGCCGGCCACAGTCGATGAATCC
AGAAAAGCGGCCATTTTCCACCATGATATTCGGCAAGCAGGCATCGCCATGGGTCACGACGAGATCCTCG
CCGTCGGGCATGCGCGCCTTGAGCCTGGCGAACAGTTCGGCTGGCGCGAGCCCCTGATGCTCTTCGTCCA
GATCATCCTGATCGACAAGACCGGCTTCCATCCGAGTACGTGCTCGCTCGATGCGATGTTTCGCTTGGTG
GTCGAATGGGCAGGTAGCCGGATCAAGCGTATGCAGCCGCCGCATTGCATCAGCCATGATGGATACTTTC
TCGGCAGGAGCAAGGTGAGATGACAGGAGATCCTGCCCCGGCACTTCGCCCAATAGCAGCCAGTCCCTTC
CCGCTTCAGTGACAACGTCGAGCACAGCTGCGCAAGGAACGCCCGTCGTGGCCAGCCACGATAGCCGCGC
TGCCTCGTCCTGCAGTTCATTCAGGGCACCGGACAGGTCGGTCTTGACAAAAAGAACCGGGCGCCCCTGC
GCTGACAGCCGGAACACGGCGGCATCAGAGCAGCCGATTGTCTGTTGTGCCCAGTCATAGCCGAATAGCC
TCTCCACCCAAGCGGCCGGAGAACCTGCGTGCAATCCATCTTGTTCAATCATGCGAAACGATCCTCATCC
TGTCTCTTGATCAGATCTTGATCCCCTGCGCCATCAGATCCTTGGCGGCAAGAAAGCCATCCAGTTTACT
TTGCAGGGCTTCCCAACCTTACCAGAGGGCGCCCCAGCTGGCAATTCCGAC
Features (pLannotate 1.2.2; 8 found; start..end, strand, type, name):
    246..956     +  CDS            mVenus: mVenus is a basic (constitutively fluorescent) yellow fluorescent protein published in 2006, derived from Aequorea victoria. It is reported to be a rapidly-maturing monomer with moderate acid sensitivity.
    967..986     +  misc_feature   MCS (fragment): pUC18/19 multiple cloning site
    997..1083    +  terminator     rrnB T1 terminator: Escherichia coli rrnB; transcription terminator T1 from the E. coli rrnB gene
   1621..2571    -  CDS            Rep101: RepA protein needed for replication with the pSC101 origin; rep101
   2619..2841    -  rep_origin     pSC101 ori: low-copy replication origin that requires the Rep101 protein
   3333..3427    -  terminator     lambda t0 terminator: transcription terminator from phage lambda
   3461..4252    -  CDS            neo: KKA2_KLEPN - Also known as kan, nptII. Experimental evidence at protein level: Swiss-Prot protein existence level 1. Resistance to kanamycin, neomycin, paromomycin, ribostamycin, butirosin and gentamicin B. From Klebsiella pneumoniae.
   4284..12      -  CDS            tnpA (fragment) (across the origin): TN5P_ECOLX - Also known as tnp. Experimental evidence at protein level: Swiss-Prot protein existence level 1. Mediates transposition of transposon Tn5 by a 'cut and paste' mechanism. First, the monomeric transposase binds the 19 bp inverted DNA repeats flanking the transposon. Then, dimerization of the DNA- bound transposase creates a synaptic DNA complex. After nicking of the first DNA strand, excision of the transposon proceeds through a series of intermediates. The transposase then mediates the insertion of the transposon at a new site by strand transfer. The activity of the wild- type tran
