[The description below was written by a language model from this plasmid's Addgene catalogue record and pLannotate feature annotations shown in this document.]
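Description:
pEB1-mVenus JBC is a low-copy bacterial expression plasmid of about 4.4 kb that produces the yellow fluorescent protein mVenus JBC constitutively in Escherichia coli. Its pEB1 backbone derives from pUA66, modified by inserting the constitutive proC promoter and replacing the original insert with the fluorescent protein of interest by Gibson assembly. Replication depends on the pSC101 origin together with the plasmid-encoded Rep101 (RepA) initiator protein, a pairing that keeps copy number low. Selection is by kanamycin, conferred by a neo/nptII aminoglycoside phosphotransferase gene followed by the phage lambda t0 terminator. A short annotated fragment of the Tn5 transposase sits next to the resistance gene and is most likely a non-functional remnant carried over with the Tn5-derived marker.

The payload is a 717 bp synthetic open reading frame encoding a wild-type GFP derivative with the substitutions F46L, F64L, S65G, V68L, S72A, M153T, V163A, S175G, T203Y and A206K. The depositor notes that the original wtGFP nucleotide sequence is kept except at the codons specifying these mutations, so members of the collection differ as little as possible at the DNA level. The proC promoter is not picked up in the automated feature table but would lie upstream of the mVenus coding sequence. Downstream come a small fragment of a pUC-type multiple cloning site and the rrnB T1 transcription terminator. The plasmid belongs to a set built to systematically compare fluorescent protein maturation times in living cells, with MG1655 recorded as the host strain. Steady, low-level expression from a uniform vector context allows such direct comparison between proteins.
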