Addgene plasmid #103987: pEB1-mVenus JBC
Purpose: Plasmid encoding mVenus JBC
Depositing lab: Philippe Cluzel. Depositing organization: Harvard University. Publication: Systematic characterization of maturation time of fluorescent proteins in living cells. Balleza E, Kim JM, Cluzel P. Nat Methods. 2018 Jan;15(1):47-51. doi: 10.1038/nmeth.4509. Epub 2017 Nov 20. PubMed 29320486.
Backbone
  Vector backbone: pEB1
  Backbone size w/o insert (bp): 3674
  Total vector size (bp): 4391
  Modifications to backbone: Derived from pUA66. Inserted constitutive promoter proC. Replaced original insert with FP of interest.
  Vector type: Bacterial Expression ; Low copy
Growth in bacteria
  Bacterial resistance: Kanamycin, 50 μg/mL
  Growth temperature: 37°C
  Growth strain: MG1655
  Copy number: Low Copy
Gene/Insert
  Gene/Insert name: mVenus JBC
  Species: Synthetic
  Insert size (bp): 717
  Mutation: Mutations relative to wild-type GFP (F46L, F64L, S65G, V68L, S72A, M153T, V163A, S175G, T203Y, A206K)
  Promoter: proC
  Cloning method: Gibson Cloning
  Sequencing primers: 5′ GCGTATCACGAGGCCCTTTC; 3′ AAAGGGAAAACTGTCCATATGCAC
Terms and licenses: Academic/Nonprofit Terms; Industry Terms: Not Available to Industry
Depositor comments: This FP derives from wtGFP. In this plasmid, the FP is coded with the original wtGFP nucleotide coding sequence except where mutations specific to the FP occur (see map). Please see "Notes On Plasmids In This Collection" document for further details and references.
How to cite: pEB1-mVenus JBC was a gift from Philippe Cluzel (Addgene plasmid # 103987 ; http://n2t.net/addgene:103987 ; RRID:Addgene_103987)
